Addgene plasmid #138206: pcDNA3-PKAsub-YPet-Kras
Purpose: Encodes C-terminal (substrate) fragment of FRET-based bimolecular PKA activity reporter (bimAKAR); plasma membrane targeted. Use in conjunction with pcDNA3-Cerulean-FHA1-NES.
Depositing lab: Jin Zhang. Depositing organization: Johns Hopkins University and School of Medicine. Publication: Luminescent kinase activity biosensors based on a versatile bimolecular switch. Herbst KJ, Allen MD, Zhang J. J Am Chem Soc. 2011 Apr 20;133(15):5676-9. doi: 10.1021/ja1117396. Epub 2011 Mar 25. PubMed 21438554.
Backbone
  Vector backbone: pcDNA3
  Backbone manufacturer: Invitrogen
  Backbone size w/o insert (bp): 5472
  Total vector size (bp): 6282
  Vector type: Mammalian Expression
  Selectable markers: Neomycin (select with G418)
Growth in bacteria
  Bacterial resistance: Ampicillin, 100 μg/mL
  Growth temperature: 37°C
  Growth strain: DH5alpha
  Copy number: High Copy
Gene/Insert
  Gene/Insert name: PKAsub-YPet-Kras
  Species: Synthetic
  Insert size (bp): 810
  Promoter: CMV
  Tag / fusion protein: YPet (C terminal on insert); C-terminal targeting sequence from Kras (C terminal on insert); 6xHIS - T7 tag (gene 10 leader) - Xpress (TM) tag (N terminal on backbone)
  Cloning method: Restriction Enzyme; 5′ cloning site BamHI (not destroyed); 3′ cloning site XbaI (not destroyed)
  Sequencing primers: 5′ CMV forward; 3′ BGH reverse
Terms and licenses: Academic/Nonprofit Terms; Industry Terms: Not Available to Industry
How to cite: pcDNA3-PKAsub-YPet-Kras was a gift from Jin Zhang (Addgene plasmid # 138206 ; http://n2t.net/addgene:138206 ; RRID:Addgene_138206)
