[The description below was written by a language model from this plasmid's Addgene catalogue record and pLannotate feature annotations shown in this document.]
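Description:
pcDNA3-PKAsub-YPet-Kras is a mammalian expression plasmid of about 6.3 kb built on the pcDNA3 backbone. It encodes one half of a two-component FRET reporter of protein kinase A activity (bimAKAR). In E. coli it replicates from a high-copy ColE1/pUC-type origin and is selected with ampicillin through the β-lactamase gene. An f1 origin is also present. For mammalian cells, an SV40 early promoter drives a neomycin phosphotransferase gene with an SV40 polyadenylation signal, which allows G418 selection of stable transfectants.

The synthetic 810 bp insert was cloned between BamHI and XbaI, downstream of the CMV immediate early enhancer/promoter and upstream of the bovine growth hormone polyadenylation signal. T7 and SP6 phage promoters flank the cloning region. The open reading frame begins with a backbone-derived leader carrying a 6xHis tag, the T7 gene 10 leader tag and the Xpress epitope. This is followed by a PKA substrate sequence, the yellow fluorescent protein YPet and a C-terminal targeting motif from Kras, which anchors the fusion at the plasma membrane. The feature table annotates YPet and the leader tags. It does not separately label the short substrate or Kras segments, which the catalogue entry describes. A few small annotated fragments, such as a truncated HIV-1 LTR and a bleomycin-resistance fragment, appear to be incidental sequence matches rather than functional parts.

The plasmid is meant to be co-expressed with its partner, pcDNA3-Cerulean-FHA1-NES, which supplies the cyan donor fused to a phosphopeptide-binding FHA1 domain. In this kind of design, phosphorylation of the substrate by PKA should recruit the FHA1 fragment, bringing Cerulean and YPet together and raising FRET. This gives a readout of PKA activity at the plasma membrane of living cells.
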