Features (pLannotate 1.2.2; 24 found; start..end, strand, type, name):
     28..80      -  misc_feature   bom (fragment): basis of mobility region from pBR322
    235..614     +  enhancer       CMV enhancer: human cytomegalovirus immediate early enhancer
    615..818     +  promoter       CMV promoter: human cytomegalovirus (CMV) immediate early promoter
    814..847     +  LTR            5' LTR (truncated) (fragment): truncated 5' long terminal repeat (LTR) from HIV-1
    863..881     +  promoter       T7 promoter: promoter for bacteriophage T7 RNA polymerase
    922..942     +  CDS            capTEV™ (fragment): composite tag for in vivo biotinylation, TEV protease cleavage, and 6xHis tagging
    943..975     +  CDS            T7 tag (gene 10 leader): leader peptide from bacteriophage T7 gene 10 promotes efficient translation in E. coli
    979..1002    +  CDS            Xpress™ tag: Xpress™ epitope tag, including an enterokinase recognition and cleavage site
   1054..1770    +  CDS            YPet: YPet is a basic (constitutively fluorescent) yellow fluorescent protein published in 2005, derived from Aequorea victoria. It has moderate acid sensitivity.
   1834..1852    -  promoter       SP6 promoter: promoter for bacteriophage SP6 RNA polymerase
   1878..2102    +  polyA_signal   bGH poly(A) signal: bovine growth hormone polyadenylation signal
   2106..2127    +  promoter       SV40 promoter (fragment): SV40 enhancer and early promoter
   2148..2576    +  rep_origin     f1 ori (sequence partly withheld): f1 bacteriophage origin of replication; arrow indicates direction of (+) strand synthesis
   2590..2919    +  promoter       SV40 promoter: SV40 enhancer and early promoter
   2986..3777    +  CDS            neo: KKA2_KLEPN - Also known as kan, nptII. Experimental evidence at protein level: Swiss-Prot protein existence level 1. Resistance to kanamycin, neomycin, paromomycin, ribostamycin, butirosin and gentamicin B. From Klebsiella pneumoniae.
   3801..3959    +  CDS            ble (fragment): BLE_KLEPN - Experimental evidence at protein level: Swiss-Prot protein existence level 1. Binding protein with a strong affinity to the bleomycin family of antibiotics. Binds to CL990; an antimitotic-antibiotic compound. From Klebsiella pneumoniae.
   3954..4075    +  polyA_signal   SV40 poly(A) signal: SV40 polyadenylation signal
   4148..4164    -  protein_bind   lac operator: The lac repressor binds to the lac operator to inhibit transcription in E. coli. This inhibition can be relieved by adding lactose or isopropyl-β-D-thiogalactopyranoside (IPTG). lac repressor encoded by lacI
   4172..4202    -  promoter       lac promoter: promoter for the E. coli lac operon
   4217..4238    -  protein_bind   CAP binding site: CAP binding activates transcription in the presence of cAMP. E. coli catabolite activator protein
   4251..4343    -  CDS            lacI (fragment): lac repressor; lacI; The lac repressor binds to the lac operator to inhibit transcription in E. coli. This inhibition can be relieved by adding lactose or isopropyl-β-D-thiogalactopyranoside (IPTG).
   4526..5114    -  rep_origin     ori: high-copy-number ColE1/pMB1/pBR322/pUC origin of replication
   5285..6145    -  CDS            AmpR: β-lactamase; bla; confers resistance to ampicillin, carbenicillin, and related antibiotics
   6146..6250    -  promoter       AmpR promoter: bla
>Addgene plasmid #138206 | pcDNA3-PKAsub-YPet-Kras | addgene full sequence | sequence record 307409 | Addgene NGS Result
GACGGATCGGGAGATCTCCCGATCCCCTATGGTGCACTCTCAGTACAATCTGCTCTGATGCCGCATAGTT
AAGCCAGTATCTGCTCCCTGCTTGTGTGTTGGAGGTCGCTGAGTAGTGCGCGAGCAAAATTTAAGCTACA
ACAAGGCAAGGCTTGACCGACAATTGCATGAAGAATCTGCTTAGGGTTAGGCGTTTTGCGCTGCTTCGCG
ATGTACGGGCCAGATATACGCGTTGACATTGATTATTGACTAGTTATTAATAGTAATCAATTACGGGGTC
ATTAGTTCATAGCCCATATATGGAGTTCCGCGTTACATAACTTACGGTAAATGGCCCGCCTGGCTGACCG
CCCAACGACCCCCGCCCATTGACGTCAATAATGACGTATGTTCCCATAGTAACGCCAATAGGGACTTTCC
ATTGACGTCAATGGGTGGAGTATTTACGGTAAACTGCCCACTTGGCAGTACATCAAGTGTATCATATGCC
AAGTACGCCCCCTATTGACGTCAATGACGGTAAATGGCCCGCCTGGCATTATGCCCAGTACATGACCTTA
TGGGACTTTCCTACTTGGCAGTACATCTACGTATTAGTCATCGCTATTACCATGGTGATGCGGTTTTGGC
AGTACATCAATGGGCGTGGATAGCGGTTTGACTCACGGGGATTTCCAAGTCTCCACCCCATTGACGTCAA
TGGGAGTTTGTTTTGGCACCAAAATCAACGGGACTTTCCAAAATGTCGTAACAACTCCGCCCCATTGACG
CAAATGGGCGGTAGGCGTGTACGGTGGGAGGTCTATATAAGCAGAGCTCTCTGGCTAACTAGAGAACCCA
CTGCTTACTGGCTTATCGAAATTAATACGACTCACTATAGGGAGACCCAAGCTTGCGGCCGCCACCATGG
TGCGGGGTTCTCATCATCATCATCATCATGGTATGGCTAGCATGACTGGTGGACAGCAAATGGGTCGGGA
TCTGTACGACGATGACGATAAGGATCCCATGCTGCGTCGCGCCACCCTGGTGGACGGCGGCACCGGCGGC
AGCATGGTGAGCAAAGGCGAAGAGCTGTTCACCGGCGTGGTGCCCATCCTGGTGGAGCTGGACGGCGACG
TGAACGGCCACAAGTTCAGCGTGAGCGGCGAGGGCGAGGGCGACGCCACCTACGGCAAGCTGACCCTGAA
GCTGCTGTGCACCACCGGCAAGCTGCCCGTGCCCTGGCCCACCCTGGTGACCACCCTGGGCTACGGCGTG
CAGTGCTTCGCCCGGTACCCCGACCACATGAAGCAGCACGACTTCTTCAAGAGCGCCATGCCCGAGGGCT
ACGTGCAGGAGCGGACCATCTTCTTCAAGGACGACGGCAACTACAAGACCCGGGCCGAGGTGAAGTTCGA
GGGCGACACCCTGGTGAACCGGATCGAGCTGAAGGGCATCGACTTCAAGGAGGACGGCAACATCCTGGGC
CACAAGCTGGAGTACAACTACAACAGCCACAACGTGTACATCACCGCCGACAAGCAGAAGAACGGCATCA
AGGCCAACTTCAAGATCCGGCACAACATCGAGGACGGCGGCGTGCAGCTGGCCGACCACTACCAGCAGAA
CACCCCCATCGGCGACGGCCCCGTGCTGCTGCCCGACAACCACTACCTGAGCTACCAGAGCGCCCTGTTC
AAGGACCCCAACGAGAAGCGGGACCACATGGTGCTGCTGGAGTTCCTGACCGCCGCCGGCATCACCGAGG
GCATGGACGAGCTGTACAAGGAATTCAAGAAGAAGAAGAAGAGCAAGACCAAGTGCGTGATCATGTAATC
TAGAGGGCCCTATTCTATAGTGTCACCTAAATGCTAGAGCTCGCTGATCAGCCTCGACTGTGCCTTCTAG
TTGCCAGCCATCTGTTGTTTGCCCCTCCCCCGTGCCTTCCTTGACCCTGGAAGGTGCCACTCCCACTGTC
CTTTCCTAATAAAATGAGGAAATTGCATCGCATTGTCTGAGTAGGTGTCATTCTATTCTGGGGGGTGGGG
TGGGGCAGGACAGCAAGGGGGAGGATTGGGAAGACAATAGCAGGCATGCTGGGGATGCGGTGGGCTCTAT
GGCTTCTGAGGCGGAAAGAACCAGCTGGGGCTCTAGGGGGTATCCCC
[124 nt withheld, positions 2148-2271]
C
[91 nt withheld, positions 2273-2363]
A
[49 nt withheld, positions 2365-2413]
CCTTTGACGTTGGAGTCCACGTTCTTT
[37 nt withheld, positions 2441-2477]
ACCCTATCTCGGTCTATTCTTTTGATTTATAAGGGATTTTGCCGATTTCGGCCTATTGGTTAAAAAATGA
GCTGATTTAACAAAAATTTAACGCGAATTAATTCTGTGGAATGTGTGTCAGTTAGGGTGTGGAAAGTCCC
CAGGCTCCCCAGCAGGCAGAAGTATGCAAAGCATGCATCTCAATTAGTCAGCAACCAGGTGTGGAAAGTC
CCCAGGCTCCCCAGCAGGCAGAAGTATGCAAAGCATGCATCTCAATTAGTCAGCAACCATAGTCCCGCCC
CTAACTCCGCCCATCCCGCCCCTAACTCCGCCCAGTTCCGCCCATTCTCCGCCCCATGGCTGACTAATTT
TTTTTATTTATGCAGAGGCCGAGGCCGCCTCTGCCTCTGAGCTATTCCAGAAGTAGTGAGGAGGCTTTTT
TGGAGGCCTAGGCTTTTGCAAAAAGCTCCCGGGAGCTTGTATATCCATTTTCGGATCTGATCAAGAGACA
GGATGAGGATCGTTTCGCATGATTGAACAAGATGGATTGCACGCAGGTTCTCCGGCCGCTTGGGTGGAGA
GGCTATTCGGCTATGACTGGGCACAACAGACAATCGGCTGCTCTGATGCCGCCGTGTTCCGGCTGTCAGC
GCAGGGGCGCCCGGTTCTTTTTGTCAAGACCGACCTGTCCGGTGCCCTGAATGAACTGCAGGACGAGGCA
GCGCGGCTATCGTGGCTGGCCACGACGGGCGTTCCTTGCGCAGCTGTGCTCGACGTTGTCACTGAAGCGG
GAAGGGACTGGCTGCTATTGGGCGAAGTGCCGGGGCAGGATCTCCTGTCATCTCACCTTGCTCCTGCCGA
GAAAGTATCCATCATGGCTGATGCAATGCGGCGGCTGCATACGCTTGATCCGGCTACCTGCCCATTCGAC
CACCAAGCGAAACATCGCATCGAGCGAGCACGTACTCGGATGGAAGCCGGTCTTGTCGATCAGGATGATC
TGGACGAAGAGCATCAGGGGCTCGCGCCAGCCGAACTGTTCGCCAGGCTCAAGGCGCGCATGCCCGACGG
CGAGGATCTCGTCGTGACCCATGGCGATGCCTGCTTGCCGAATATCATGGTGGAAAATGGCCGCTTTTCT
GGATTCATCGACTGTGGCCGGCTGGGTGTGGCGGACCGCTATCAGGACATAGCGTTGGCTACCCGTGATA
TTGCTGAAGAGCTTGGCGGCGAATGGGCTGACCGCTTCCTCGTGCTTTACGGTATCGCCGCTCCCGATTC
GCAGCGCATCGCCTTCTATCGCCTTCTTGACGAGTTCTTCTGAGCGGGACTCTGGGGTTCGAAATGACCG
ACCAAGCGACGCCCAACCTGCCATCACGAGATTTCGATTCCACCGCCGCCTTCTATGAAAGGTTGGGCTT
CGGAATCGTTTTCCGGGACGCCGGCTGGATGATCCTCCAGCGCGGGGATCTCATGCTGGAGTTCTTCGCC
CACCCCAACTTGTTTATTGCAGCTTATAATGGTTACAAATAAAGCAATAGCATCACAAATTTCACAAATA
AAGCATTTTTTTCACTGCATTCTAGTTGTGGTTTGTCCAAACTCATCAATGTATCTTATCATGTCTGTAT
ACCGTCGACCTCTAGCTAGAGCTTGGCGTAATCATGGTCATAGCTGTTTCCTGTGTGAAATTGTTATCCG
CTCACAATTCCACACAACATACGAGCCGGAAGCATAAAGTGTAAAGCCTGGGGTGCCTAATGAGTGAGCT
AACTCACATTAATTGCGTTGCGCTCACTGCCCGCTTTCCAGTCGGGAAACCTGTCGTGCCAGCTGCATTA
ATGAATCGGCCAACGCGCGGGGAGAGGCGGTTTGCGTATTGGGCGCTCTTCCGCTTCCTCGCTCACTGAC
TCGCTGCGCTCGGTCGTTCGGCTGCGGCGAGCGGTATCAGCTCACTCAAAGGCGGTAATACGGTTATCCA
CAGAATCAGGGGATAACGCAGGAAAGAACATGTGAGCAAAAGGCCAGCAAAAGGCCAGGAACCGTAAAAA
GGCCGCGTTGCTGGCGTTTTTCCATAGGCTCCGCCCCCCTGACGAGCATCACAAAAATCGACGCTCAAGT
CAGAGGTGGCGAAACCCGACAGGACTATAAAGATACCAGGCGTTTCCCCCTGGAAGCTCCCTCGTGCGCT
CTCCTGTTCCGACCCTGCCGCTTACCGGATACCTGTCCGCCTTTCTCCCTTCGGGAAGCGTGGCGCTTTC
TCATAGCTCACGCTGTAGGTATCTCAGTTCGGTGTAGGTCGTTCGCTCCAAGCTGGGCTGTGTGCACGAA
CCCCCCGTTCAGCCCGACCGCTGCGCCTTATCCGGTAACTATCGTCTTGAGTCCAACCCGGTAAGACACG
ACTTATCGCCACTGGCAGCAGCCACTGGTAACAGGATTAGCAGAGCGAGGTATGTAGGCGGTGCTACAGA
GTTCTTGAAGTGGTGGCCTAACTACGGCTACACTAGAAGAACAGTATTTGGTATCTGCGCTCTGCTGAAG
CCAGTTACCTTCGGAAAAAGAGTTGGTAGCTCTTGATCCGGCAAACAAACCACCGCTGGTAGCGGTGGTT
TTTTTGTTTGCAAGCAGCAGATTACGCGCAGAAAAAAAGGATCTCAAGAAGATCCTTTGATCTTTTCTAC
GGGGTCTGACGCTCAGTGGAACGAAAACTCACGTTAAGGGATTTTGGTCATGAGATTATCAAAAAGGATC
TTCACCTAGATCCTTTTAAATTAAAAATGAAGTTTTAAATCAATCTAAAGTATATATGAGTAAACTTGGT
CTGACAGTTACCAATGCTTAATCAGTGAGGCACCTATCTCAGCGATCTGTCTATTTCGTTCATCCATAGT
TGCCTGACTCCCCGTCGTGTAGATAACTACGATACGGGAGGGCTTACCATCTGGCCCCAGTGCTGCAATG
ATACCGCGAGACCCACGCTCACCGGCTCCAGATTTATCAGCAATAAACCAGCCAGCCGGAAGGGCCGAGC
GCAGAAGTGGTCCTGCAACTTTATCCGCCTCCATCCAGTCTATTAATTGTTGCCGGGAAGCTAGAGTAAG
TAGTTCGCCAGTTAATAGTTTGCGCAACGTTGTTGCCATTGCTACAGGCATCGTGGTGTCACGCTCGTCG
TTTGGTATGGCTTCATTCAGCTCCGGTTCCCAACGATCAAGGCGAGTTACATGATCCCCCATGTTGTGCA
AAAAAGCGGTTAGCTCCTTCGGTCCTCCGATCGTTGTCAGAAGTAAGTTGGCCGCAGTGTTATCACTCAT
GGTTATGGCAGCACTGCATAATTCTCTTACTGTCATGCCATCCGTAAGATGCTTTTCTGTGACTGGTGAG
TACTCAACCAAGTCATTCTGAGAATAGTGTATGCGGCGACCGAGTTGCTCTTGCCCGGCGTCAATACGGG
ATAATACCGCGCCACATAGCAGAACTTTAAAAGTGCTCATCATTGGAAAACGTTCTTCGGGGCGAAAACT
CTCAAGGATCTTACCGCTGTTGAGATCCAGTTCGATGTAACCCACTCGTGCACCCAACTGATCTTCAGCA
TCTTTTACTTTCACCAGCGTTTCTGGGTGAGCAAAAACAGGAAGGCAAAATGCCGCAAAAAAGGGAATAA
GGGCGACACGGAAATGTTGAATACTCATACTCTTCCTTTTTCAATATTATTGAAGCATTTATCAGGGTTA
TTGTCTCATGAGCGGATACATATTTGAATGTATTTAGAAAAATAAACAAATAGGGGTTCCGCGCACATTT
CCCCGAAAAGTGCCACCTGACGTC
